Addgene plasmid #167715: BirA-Myc_N_MYC
Purpose: Expresses MYC in mammalian cells
Depositing lab: Markku Varjosalo. Depositing organization: University of Helsinki. Publication: Human transcription factor protein interaction networks. Goos H, Kinnunen M, Salokas K, Tan Z, Liu X, Yadav L, Zhang Q, Wei GH, Varjosalo M. Nat Commun. 2022 Feb 9;13(1):766. doi: 10.1038/s41467-022-28341-5. PubMed 35140242.
Backbone
  Vector backbone: pcDNA5/FRT/TO
  Vector type: Mammalian Expression
  Selectable markers: Hygromycin
Growth in bacteria
  Bacterial resistance: Ampicillin, 100 μg/mL
  Growth temperature: 37°C
  Growth strain: DH5alpha
  Copy number: High Copy
Gene/Insert
  Gene/Insert name: MYC (alt names: Uniprot P01106; ENSG00000136997)
  Species: H. sapiens (human)
  Mutation: no mutations
  Entrez Gene: MYC (a.k.a. MRTL, MYCC, bHLHe39, c-Myc)
  Tag / fusion protein: Myc-BirA (N terminal on insert)
  Cloning method: Gateway Cloning
Terms and licenses: Academic/Nonprofit Terms; Industry Terms: Not Available to Industry
How to cite: BirA-Myc_N_MYC was a gift from Markku Varjosalo (Addgene plasmid # 167715 ; http://n2t.net/addgene:167715 ; RRID:Addgene_167715)
