[The description below was written by a language model from this plasmid's Addgene catalogue record and pLannotate feature annotations shown in this document.]
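Description:
BirA-Myc_N_MYC is a mammalian expression plasmid built on the pcDNA5/FRT/TO backbone that encodes human MYC (c-Myc, unmutated) fused at its N terminus to a Myc-epitope-tagged BirA biotin ligase. It is maintained in E. coli through a high-copy ColE1/pUC-type origin and an ampicillin resistance gene. The annotated sequence of about 7.6 kb also contains fragments of an f1 origin and of lac regulatory elements, which are backbone remnants.

Expression is driven by the CMV immediate early enhancer and promoter. This is followed by short tet operator matches, consistent with the "TO" design, in which transcription is held off in cells expressing the Tet repressor and induced by tetracycline or doxycycline. Downstream lie the E. coli birA coding sequence, an attB1 site, the MYC open reading frame, an attB2 site and the bovine growth hormone polyadenylation signal. The flanking attB sites reflect Gateway recombination of the MYC ORF into a destination vector that supplies the tag. The feature table does not separately annotate the Myc epitope, and it does not say whether the BirA carries the promiscuous mutation used for proximity labelling.

An FRT site sits directly upstream of a hygromycin resistance gene with an SV40 polyadenylation signal. In this backbone the marker lacks its own promoter and becomes active only after FLP-mediated integration into a genomic FRT landing site. This allows hygromycin selection of isogenic, single-copy stable lines. The stated purpose is MYC expression in mammalian cells. The associated study mapped human transcription factor protein interaction networks, which fits use of the BirA fusion for biotinylation-based identification of MYC-proximal proteins.
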