Features (pLannotate 1.2.2; 24 found; start..end, strand, type, name):
      1..380     +  enhancer       CMV enhancer: human cytomegalovirus immediate early enhancer
    381..584     +  promoter       CMV promoter: human cytomegalovirus (CMV) immediate early promoter
    586..605     +  promoter       PLtetO-1 promoter (fragment): modified phage lambda PL promoter with tet operator sites (Lutz and Bujard, 1997)
    607..626     +  promoter       PLtetO-1 promoter (fragment): modified phage lambda PL promoter with tet operator sites (Lutz and Bujard, 1997)
    634..667     +  promoter       TRE3GV promoter (fragment): 3rd-generation Tet-responsive promoter that can be activated by binding of Tet-On® 3G, optimized for retroviral and lentiviral vectors
    863..1822    +  CDS            birA: BIRA_ECOLI - Also known as bioR, dhbB. Experimental evidence at protein level: Swiss-Prot protein existence level 1. Acts both as a biotin--[acetyl-CoA-carboxylase] ligase and a biotin-operon repressor. In the presence of ATP, BirA activates biotin to form the BirA-biotinyl-5'-adenylate (BirA-bio-5'-AMP or holoBirA) complex. HoloBirA can either transfer the biotinyl moiety to the biotin carboxyl carrier protein (BCCP) subunit of acetyl-CoA carboxylase, or bind to the biotin operator site and inhibit transcription of the operon. From Escherichia coli (strain K12).
   1865..1889    +  protein_bind   attB1: mutant version of attB; recombination site for the Gateway® BP reaction BP Clonase™
   1895..3211    +  CDS            MYC: MYC_HUMAN - Also known as BHLHE39. Experimental evidence at protein level: Swiss-Prot protein existence level 1. Transcription factor that binds DNA in a non-specific manner, yet also specifically recognizes the core sequence 5'-CAC[GA]TG-3'. Activates the transcription of growth-related genes. Binds to the VEGFA promoter, promoting VEGFA production and subsequent sprouting angiogenesis (PubMed:24940000). Regulator of somatic reprogramming, controls self-renewal of embryonic stem cells. Functions with TAF6L to activate target gene expression through RNA polymerase II pause release (By similari
   3213..3237    -  protein_bind   attB2: mutant version of attB; recombination site for the Gateway® BP reaction BP Clonase™
   3281..3505    +  polyA_signal   bGH poly(A) signal: bovine growth hormone polyadenylation signal
   3509..3530    +  promoter       SV40 promoter (fragment): SV40 enhancer and early promoter
   3551..3784    +  rep_origin     f1 ori (fragment) (sequence partly withheld): f1 bacteriophage origin of replication; arrow indicates direction of (+) strand synthesis
   3789..3836    +  protein_bind   FRT: FLP-mediated recombination occurs in the 8-bp core sequence TCTAGAAA (Turan and Bode, 2011). FLP recombinase from the Saccharomyces cerevisiae 2μ plasmid
   3844..4866    +  CDS            HygR: aminoglycoside phosphotransferase from E. coli; aph(4)-Ia; confers resistance to hygromycin
   4876..5001    +  CDS            ble (fragment): BLE_KLEPN - Experimental evidence at protein level: Swiss-Prot protein existence level 1. Binding protein with a strong affinity to the bleomycin family of antibiotics. Binds to CL990; an antimitotic-antibiotic compound. From Klebsiella pneumoniae.
   4996..5117    +  polyA_signal   SV40 poly(A) signal: SV40 polyadenylation signal
   5190..5206    -  protein_bind   lac operator: The lac repressor binds to the lac operator to inhibit transcription in E. coli. This inhibition can be relieved by adding lactose or isopropyl-β-D-thiogalactopyranoside (IPTG). lac repressor encoded by lacI
   5214..5244    -  promoter       lac promoter: promoter for the E. coli lac operon
   5259..5280    -  protein_bind   CAP binding site: CAP binding activates transcription in the presence of cAMP. E. coli catabolite activator protein
   5293..5385    -  CDS            lacI (fragment): lac repressor; lacI; The lac repressor binds to the lac operator to inhibit transcription in E. coli. This inhibition can be relieved by adding lactose or isopropyl-β-D-thiogalactopyranoside (IPTG).
   5568..6156    -  rep_origin     ori: high-copy-number ColE1/pMB1/pBR322/pUC origin of replication
   6327..7187    -  CDS            AmpR: β-lactamase; bla; confers resistance to ampicillin, carbenicillin, and related antibiotics
   7188..7292    -  promoter       AmpR promoter: bla
   7351..7403    -  misc_feature   bom (fragment): basis of mobility region from pBR322
>Addgene plasmid #167715 | BirA-Myc_N_MYC | addgene full sequence | sequence record 333459 | Addgene NGS Result
GACATTGATTATTGACTAGTTATTAATAGTAATCAATTACGGGGTCATTAGTTCATAGCCCATATATGGA
GTTCCGCGTTACATAACTTACGGTAAATGGCCCGCCTGGCTGACCGCCCAACGACCCCCGCCCATTGACG
TCAATAATGACGTATGTTCCCATAGTAACGCCAATAGGGACTTTCCATTGACGTCAATGGGTGGAGTATT
TACGGTAAACTGCCCACTTGGCAGTACATCAAGTGTATCATATGCCAAGTACGCCCCCTATTGACGTCAA
TGACGGTAAATGGCCCGCCTGGCATTATGCCCAGTACATGACCTTATGGGACTTTCCTACTTGGCAGTAC
ATCTACGTATTAGTCATCGCTATTACCATGGTGATGCGGTTTTGGCAGTACATCAATGGGCGTGGATAGC
GGTTTGACTCACGGGGATTTCCAAGTCTCCACCCCATTGACGTCAATGGGAGTTTGTTTTGGCACCAAAA
TCAACGGGACTTTCCAAAATGTCGTAACAACTCCGCCCCATTGACGCAAATGGGCGGTAGGCGTGTACGG
TGGGAGGTCTATATAAGCAGAGCTCTCCCTATCAGTGATAGAGATCTCCCTATCAGTGATAGAGATCGTC
GACGAGCTCGTTTAGTGAACCGTCAGATCGCCTGGAGACGCCATCCACGCTGTTTTGACCTCCATAGAAG
ACACCGGGACCGATCCAGCCTCCGGACTCTAGCGTTTAAACTTAAGCTTGGTACCGAGCTCGGATCCACT
AGTCCAGTGTGGTGGAATTCTGCAGATATCCAGCACAGTGGCGGCCGCTCGAGACCATGGAGCAGAAGCT
GATCAGCGAAGAGGACCTGGACAAGGACAACACCGTGCCCCTGAAGCTGATCGCCCTGCTGGCCAACGGC
GAGTTCCACTCTGGCGAGCAGCTGGGCGAGACACTGGGCATGAGCAGAGCCGCCATCAACAAGCACATCC
AGACCCTGCGGGACTGGGGCGTGGACGTGTTCACAGTGCCCGGCAAGGGCTACAGCCTGCCCGAGCCCAT
CCAGCTGCTGAACGCCAAGCAGATCCTGGGCCAGCTGGATGGCGGATCTGTGGCCGTGCTGCCCGTGATC
GACAGCACCAACCAGTATCTGCTCGACCGGATCGGCGAGCTGAAGTCCGGCGACGCCTGTATCGCCGAGT
ACCAGCAGGCCGGCAGAGGCGGCAGGGGCAGAAAGTGGTTCAGCCCCTTCGGCGCCAACCTGTACCTGAG
CATGTTCTGGAGACTGGAACAGGGCCCAGCCGCCGCTATTGGCCTGAGCCTGGTCATCGGCATCGTGATG
GCCGAGGTGCTGCGGAAGCTGGGCGCCGACAAAGTGCGCGTGAAGTGGCCCAACGACCTGTATCTGCAGG
ACCGGAAGCTGGCCGGCATCCTGGTGGAACTGACCGGCAAAACAGGCGACGCCGCCCAGATCGTGATCGG
CGCTGGCATCAACATGGCCATGCGGCGGGTGGAAGAGAGCGTGGTCAACCAGGGCTGGATCACCCTGCAG
GAAGCCGGCATCAACCTGGACCGGAACACCCTGGCCGCCATGCTGATCAGAGAGCTGAGAGCCGCCCTGG
AACTGTTCGAGCAGGAAGGCCTGGCCCCCTACCTGAGCAGATGGGAGAAGCTGGACAACTTCATCAACCG
GCCCGTGAAACTGATCATCGGCGACAAAGAGATCTTCGGCATCAGCCGGGGCATCGACAAGCAGGGGGCC
CTGCTCCTGGAACAGGACGGCATCATCAAGCCCTGGATGGGCGGCGAGATCAGCCTGCGGAGCGCCGAGA
AGGGCGGAGGCTCTGGCGGCGGAAGCGGCGGAGGCAGCGATATCACAAGTTTGTACAAAAAAGCAGGCTC
CACCATGCCCCTCAACGTTAGCTTCACCAACAGGAACTATGACCTCGACTACGACTCGGTGCAGCCGTAT
TTCTACTGCGACGAGGAGGAGAACTTCTACCAGCAGCAGCAGCAGAGCGAGCTGCAGCCCCCGGCGCCCA
GCGAGGATATCTGGAAGAAATTCGAGCTGCTGCCCACCCCGCCCCTGTCCCCTAGCCGCCGCTCCGGGCT
CTGCTCGCCCTCCTACGTTGCGGTCACACCCTTCTCCCTTCGGGGAGACAACGACGGCGGTGGCGGGAGC
TTCTCCACGGCCGACCAGCTGGAGATGGTGACCGAGCTGCTGGGAGGAGACATGGTGAACCAGAGTTTCA
TCTGCGACCCGGACGACGAGACCTTCATCAAAAACATCATCATCCAGGACTGTATGTGGAGCGGCTTCTC
GGCCGCCGCCAAGCTCGTCTCAGAGAAGCTGGCCTCCTACCAGGCTGCGCGCAAAGACAGCGGCAGCCCG
AACCCCGCCCGCGGCCACAGCGTCTGCTCCACCTCCAGCTTGTACCTGCAGGATCTGAGCGCCGCCGCCT
CAGAGTGCATCGACCCCTCGGTGGTCTTCCCCTACCCTCTCAACGACAGCAGCTCGCCCAAGTCCTGCGC
CTCGCAAGACTCCAGCGCCTTCTCTCCGTCCTCGGATTCTCTGCTCTCCTCGACGGAGTCCTCCCCGCAG
GGCAGCCCCGAGCCCCTGGTGCTCCATGAGGAGACACCGCCCACCACCAGCAGCGACTCTGAGGAGGAAC
AAGAAGATGAGGAAGAAATCGATGTTGTTTCTGTGGAAAAGAGGCAGGCTCCTGGCAAAAGGTCAGAGTC
TGGATCACCTTCTGCTGGAGGCCACAGCAAACCTCCTCACAGCCCACTGGTCCTCAAGAGGTGCCACGTC
TCCACACATCAGCACAACTACGCAGCGCCTCCCTCCACTCGGAAGGACTATCCTGCTGCCAAGAGGGTCA
AGTTGGACAGTGTCAGAGTCCTGAGACAGATCAGCAACAACCGAAAATGCACCAGCCCCAGGTCCTCGGA
CACCGAGGAGAATGTCAAGAGGCGAACACACAACGTCTTGGAGCGCCAGAGGAGGAACGAGCTAAAACGG
AGCTTTTTTGCCCTGCGTGACCAGATCCCGGAGTTGGAAAACAATGAAAAGGCCCCCAAGGTAGTTATCC
TTAAAAAAGCCACAGCATACATCCTCTCCGTCCAAGCAGAGGAGCAAAAGCTCATTTCTGAAGAGGACTT
GTTGCGGAAACGACGAGAACAGTTGAAACACAAACTTGAACAGCTACGGAACTCTTGTGCGGACCCAGCT
TTCTTGTACAAAGTGGTGACGTAAGCTAGGGGCCCGTTTAAACCCGCTGATCAGCCTCGACTGTGCCTTC
TAGTTGCCAGCCATCTGTTGTTTGCCCCTCCCCCGTGCCTTCCTTGACCCTGGAAGGTGCCACTCCCACT
GTCCTTTCCTAATAAAATGAGGAAATTGCATCGCATTGTCTGAGTAGGTGTCATTCTATTCTGGGGGGTG
GGGTGGGGCAGGACAGCAAGGGGGAGGATTGGGAAGACAATAGCAGGCATGCTGGGGATGCGGTGGGCTC
TATGGCTTCTGAGGCGGAAAGAACCAGCTGGGGCTCTAGGGGGTATCCCC
[124 nt withheld, positions 3551-3674]
C
[91 nt withheld, positions 3676-3766]
AGGGTGATGGTTCACGTACCTAGAAGTTCCTATTCCGAAGTTCCTATTCTCTAGAAAGTATAGGAACTTC
CTTGGCCAAAAAGCCTGAACTCACCGCGACGTCTGTCGAGAAGTTTCTGATCGAAAAGTTCGACAGCGTC
TCCGACCTGATGCAGCTCTCGGAGGGCGAAGAATCTCGTGCTTTCAGCTTCGATGTAGGAGGGCGTGGAT
ATGTCCTGCGGGTAAATAGCTGCGCCGATGGTTTCTACAAAGATCGTTATGTTTATCGGCACTTTGCATC
GGCCGCGCTCCCGATTCCGGAAGTGCTTGACATTGGGGAATTCAGCGAGAGCCTGACCTATTGCATCTCC
CGCCGTGCACAGGGTGTCACGTTGCAAGACCTGCCTGAAACCGAACTGCCCGCTGTTCTGCAGCCGGTCG
CGGAGGCCATGGATGCGATCGCTGCGGCCGATCTTAGCCAGACGAGCGGGTTCGGCCCATTCGGACCGCA
AGGAATCGGTCAATACACTACATGGCGTGATTTCATATGCGCGATTGCTGATCCCCATGTGTATCACTGG
CAAACTGTGATGGACGACACCGTCAGTGCGTCCGTCGCGCAGGCTCTCGATGAGCTGATGCTTTGGGCCG
AGGACTGCCCCGAAGTCCGGCACCTCGTGCACGCGGATTTCGGCTCCAACAATGTCCTGACGGACAATGG
CCGCATAACAGCGGTCATTGACTGGAGCGAGGCGATGTTCGGGGATTCCCAATACGAGGTCGCCAACATC
TTCTTCTGGAGGCCGTGGTTGGCTTGTATGGAGCAGCAGACGCGCTACTTCGAGCGGAGGCATCCGGAGC
TTGCAGGATCGCCGCGGCTCCGGGCGTATATGCTCCGCATTGGTCTTGACCAACTCTATCAGAGCTTGGT
TGACGGCAATTTCGATGATGCAGCTTGGGCGCAGGGTCGATGCGACGCAATCGTCCGATCCGGAGCCGGG
ACTGTCGGGCGTACACAAATCGCCCGCAGAAGCGCGGCCGTCTGGACCGATGGCTGTGTAGAAGTACTCG
CCGATAGTGGAAACCGACGCCCCAGCACTCGTCCGAGGGCAAAGGAATAGCACGTACTACGAGATTTCGA
TTCCACCGCCGCCTTCTATGAAAGGTTGGGCTTCGGAATCGTTTTCCGGGACGCCGGCTGGATGATCCTC
CAGCGCGGGGATCTCATGCTGGAGTTCTTCGCCCACCCCAACTTGTTTATTGCAGCTTATAATGGTTACA
AATAAAGCAATAGCATCACAAATTTCACAAATAAAGCATTTTTTTCACTGCATTCTAGTTGTGGTTTGTC
CAAACTCATCAATGTATCTTATCATGTCTGTATACCGTCGACCTCTAGCTAGAGCTTGGCGTAATCATGG
TCATAGCTGTTTCCTGTGTGAAATTGTTATCCGCTCACAATTCCACACAACATACGAGCCGGAAGCATAA
AGTGTAAAGCCTGGGGTGCCTAATGAGTGAGCTAACTCACATTAATTGCGTTGCGCTCACTGCCCGCTTT
CCAGTCGGGAAACCTGTCGTGCCAGCTGCATTAATGAATCGGCCAACGCGCGGGGAGAGGCGGTTTGCGT
ATTGGGCGCTCTTCCGCTTCCTCGCTCACTGACTCGCTGCGCTCGGTCGTTCGGCTGCGGCGAGCGGTAT
CAGCTCACTCAAAGGCGGTAATACGGTTATCCACAGAATCAGGGGATAACGCAGGAAAGAACATGTGAGC
AAAAGGCCAGCAAAAGGCCAGGAACCGTAAAAAGGCCGCGTTGCTGGCGTTTTTCCATAGGCTCCGCCCC
CCTGACGAGCATCACAAAAATCGACGCTCAAGTCAGAGGTGGCGAAACCCGACAGGACTATAAAGATACC
AGGCGTTTCCCCCTGGAAGCTCCCTCGTGCGCTCTCCTGTTCCGACCCTGCCGCTTACCGGATACCTGTC
CGCCTTTCTCCCTTCGGGAAGCGTGGCGCTTTCTCATAGCTCACGCTGTAGGTATCTCAGTTCGGTGTAG
GTCGTTCGCTCCAAGCTGGGCTGTGTGCACGAACCCCCCGTTCAGCCCGACCGCTGCGCCTTATCCGGTA
ACTATCGTCTTGAGTCCAACCCGGTAAGACACGACTTATCGCCACTGGCAGCAGCCACTGGTAACAGGAT
TAGCAGAGCGAGGTATGTAGGCGGTGCTACAGAGTTCTTGAAGTGGTGGCCTAACTACGGCTACACTAGA
AGAACAGTATTTGGTATCTGCGCTCTGCTGAAGCCAGTTACCTTCGGAAAAAGAGTTGGTAGCTCTTGAT
CCGGCAAACAAACCACCGCTGGTAGCGGTGGTTTTTTTGTTTGCAAGCAGCAGATTACGCGCAGAAAAAA
AGGATCTCAAGAAGATCCTTTGATCTTTTCTACGGGGTCTGACGCTCAGTGGAACGAAAACTCACGTTAA
GGGATTTTGGTCATGAGATTATCAAAAAGGATCTTCACCTAGATCCTTTTAAATTAAAAATGAAGTTTTA
AATCAATCTAAAGTATATATGAGTAAACTTGGTCTGACAGTTACCAATGCTTAATCAGTGAGGCACCTAT
CTCAGCGATCTGTCTATTTCGTTCATCCATAGTTGCCTGACTCCCCGTCGTGTAGATAACTACGATACGG
GAGGGCTTACCATCTGGCCCCAGTGCTGCAATGATACCGCGAGACCCACGCTCACCGGCTCCAGATTTAT
CAGCAATAAACCAGCCAGCCGGAAGGGCCGAGCGCAGAAGTGGTCCTGCAACTTTATCCGCCTCCATCCA
GTCTATTAATTGTTGCCGGGAAGCTAGAGTAAGTAGTTCGCCAGTTAATAGTTTGCGCAACGTTGTTGCC
ATTGCTACAGGCATCGTGGTGTCACGCTCGTCGTTTGGTATGGCTTCATTCAGCTCCGGTTCCCAACGAT
CAAGGCGAGTTACATGATCCCCCATGTTGTGCAAAAAAGCGGTTAGCTCCTTCGGTCCTCCGATCGTTGT
CAGAAGTAAGTTGGCCGCAGTGTTATCACTCATGGTTATGGCAGCACTGCATAATTCTCTTACTGTCATG
CCATCCGTAAGATGCTTTTCTGTGACTGGTGAGTACTCAACCAAGTCATTCTGAGAATAGTGTATGCGGC
GACCGAGTTGCTCTTGCCCGGCGTCAATACGGGATAATACCGCGCCACATAGCAGAACTTTAAAAGTGCT
CATCATTGGAAAACGTTCTTCGGGGCGAAAACTCTCAAGGATCTTACCGCTGTTGAGATCCAGTTCGATG
TAACCCACTCGTGCACCCAACTGATCTTCAGCATCTTTTACTTTCACCAGCGTTTCTGGGTGAGCAAAAA
CAGGAAGGCAAAATGCCGCAAAAAAGGGAATAAGGGCGACACGGAAATGTTGAATACTCATACTCTTCCT
TTTTCAATATTATTGAAGCATTTATCAGGGTTATTGTCTCATGAGCGGATACATATTTGAATGTATTTAG
AAAAATAAACAAATAGGGGTTCCGCGCACATTTCCCCGAAAAGTGCCACCTGACGTCGACGGATCGGGAG
ATCTCCCGATCCCCTATGGTGCACTCTCAGTACAATCTGCTCTGATGCCGCATAGTTAAGCCAGTATCTG
CTCCCTGCTTGTGTGTTGGAGGTCGCTGAGTAGTGCGCGAGCAAAATTTAAGCTACAACAAGGCAAGGCT
TGACCGACAATTGCATGAAGAATCTGCTTAGGGTTAGGCGTTTTGCGCTGCTTCGCGATGTACGGGCCAG
ATATACGCGTT
